Addgene plasmid #193550: pIM68
Purpose: pENTRY clone for NLR Integrated Domain ID#50
Depositing lab: Nemo Peeters. Depositing organization: CNRS UMR 2594, INRA UMR 0441, Laboratoire des Interactions Plantes Micro-organismes (LIPM). Publication: An NLR integrated domain toolkit to identify plant pathogen effector targets. Landry D, Mila I, Sabbagh CRR, Zaffuto M, Pouzet C, Tremousaygue D, Dabos P, Deslandes L, Peeters N. Plant J. 2023 Sep;115(5):1443-1457. doi: 10.1111/tpj.16331. Epub 2023 Jul 24. PubMed 37248633.
Backbone
  Vector backbone: pTWIST ENTRY
  Vector type: pENTRY clone
Growth in bacteria
  Bacterial resistance: Kanamycin, 50 μg/mL
  Growth temperature: 37°C
  Growth strain: DH5alpha
  Copy number: High Copy
Gene/Insert
  Gene/Insert name: ID#50
  Species: Brachypodium (Bradi4g13987.1.p)
  Cloning method: Ligation Independent Cloning
  Sequencing primers: 5′ n/a
Terms and licenses: Academic/Nonprofit Terms; Industry Terms: Not Available to Industry
How to cite: pIM68 was a gift from Nemo Peeters (Addgene plasmid # 193550 ; http://n2t.net/addgene:193550 ; RRID:Addgene_193550)
