[The description below was written by a language model from this plasmid's Addgene catalogue record and pLannotate feature annotations shown in this document.]
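Description:
pIM68 is a Gateway entry clone built on the pTWIST ENTRY backbone, a small bacterial cloning vector of about 4.1 kb. It is maintained in E. coli through a high-copy ColE1/pUC-type origin of replication and selected with kanamycin via an aminoglycoside phosphotransferase (KanR) gene. The remaining backbone annotations are minor: a short lacZα remnant, a fragment of a pBluescript-type multiple cloning site, and an rrnB T1 transcription terminator, which typically insulates the cloning region from read-through transcription.

The payload is ID#50, an integrated domain from a nucleotide-binding leucine-rich repeat (NLR) immune receptor of Brachypodium, derived from the gene model Bradi4g13987.1. It was introduced by ligation-independent cloning. In the feature table the insert itself is not annotated, but it would lie in the roughly 1.8 kb interval between the attL1 and attL2 sites. These attL sites are the substrates of the Gateway LR reaction, so the domain can be transferred directionally into any attR-containing destination vector. As expected for an entry clone, no promoter, tag or reporter is annotated, and expression elements are meant to be supplied by the chosen destination vector.

The plasmid belongs to a toolkit of NLR integrated domains assembled to identify plant targets of pathogen effectors. Integrated domains are thought to mimic host proteins that effectors act on, so a library of such domains can be shuttled into vectors for interaction screens against effectors. The record does not state which type of domain ID#50 represents or which downstream assays it is used in.
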