Features (pLannotate 1.2.2; 7 found; start..end, strand, type, name):
     56..99      -  CDS            lacZα (fragment): LacZα fragment of β-galactosidase; lacZ fragment
    152..251     +  protein_bind   attL1: mutant version of attL; recombination site for the Gateway® LR reaction LR Clonase™
   2022..2121    -  protein_bind   attL2: mutant version of attL; recombination site for the Gateway® LR reaction LR Clonase™
   2366..2954    -  rep_origin     ori: high-copy-number ColE1/pMB1/pBR322/pUC origin of replication
   3090..3905    -  CDS            KanR: aminoglycoside phosphotransferase; aph(3')-Ia; confers resistance to kanamycin in bacteria or G418 (Geneticin®) in eukaryotes
   4021..4043    +  misc_feature   MCS (fragment): pBluescript multiple cloning site
   4043..4089    +  terminator     rrnB T1 terminator: transcription terminator T1 from the E. coli rrnB gene
>Addgene plasmid #193550 | pIM68 | addgene full sequence | sequence record 384543 | Addgene NGS Result
AACAAAACCCATCGTACGGCCAAGGAAGTCTCCAATAACTGTGATCCACCACAAGCGCCAGGGTTTTCCC
AGTCACGACGTTGTAAAACGACGGCCAGTCATGCATAATCCGCACGCATCTGGAATAAGGAAGTGCCATT
CCGCCTGACCTCAAATAATGATTTTATTTTGACTGATAGTGACCTGTTCGTTGCAACAGATTGATGAGCA
ATGCTTTTTTATAATGCCAACTTTGTACAAAAAAGCAGGCTTCGAAGGAGATAGAACCATGGGATACATG
GCATGGCGCCCAGTCTGCAATAAGGATGATGTATTGTACCTAGGCGTAATAATTATATTGATAATGGCAG
GACCTCTTGGCTACTATAGTTGTGCAGACGTGCTTTCTCAAGACTTAATCAAACTTATACACAAGAGTTG
GATGAAAAGGATAGAGTTCACACCAATGTATGCATCGCCACAAGAAGATTGTCGACAAGTGAAGAGATGC
ATTGAATTAGTATTGAGATGCATGGACGCTGACAAAAATAAAAGACCCACTGTAAAGGATATAGTCCGTG
AGTTGAAACAGACAGAAACAGCGTCGCCCTGGGTCCAGGCTAAGTTCGCCAAGATTGGGCAGTGGGGAGG
AATTGGAGGGGGCCCACGTGACATTGAGATGGCACCCCACCGTCTGAAAAGCTTGACAATCGGTAGTGGC
AAGGTTATATATTCGCTTGAATTTTCGTACGATGACCATCATGAGAAGAACCACATAACAGGCCCATGGG
GCGGTCATGGACCTGAAGGTCACGGGAACAAATTTCGTATTGTCCTCCAGCCTACCGAGTTTCTAACCGT
AGTTTCCGGAACAATCGGTCCATATGACTCCGCACCGGCCGGTGTTATAAAGTCACTTACTTTTATCACT
ACCGCTGGTCGGTATGGACCTTTTGGAGAAGAAAAGGGAACTCCTTTCCAGATCCCAGTGCAGAGCAATG
GGAGCATCGTAGGCTTCTTTGCACGTGCAGGGTGGTACTTAGATGCATTCGGCATCTATGTGAAACCTAT
GCAGGAAACCGAGGAGGCTGGCCTTGCCAAGATCGGACCATGGGGCGGAAATGGAGGACAAGTGCGCGAC
CTCAAGATGCCACCACAACGTCTAGAAAGCGTGACAATTTGCAGTGGCACGGTGCTTAATTCTCTTACAT
TCATTTACCATGGCCATGATGGAAAGAAGCACACCGCTGGTCCGTGGGGCGCATCTACTGGGAATCCTGA
TCAAACTGATACAATTCTGCTTTGCAGTTCGGAGTTCCTGACAGGGGTCCGTGGAACAACCGGACCATTT
GACCCTGCATCGTCTGACGTTATCGTCACGTCGCTTACTCTAATCACGAACACCCATAGCTATGGTCCTT
TCGGGCAAGGCAGAGGAACCTCTTTCCAGATTCCATTGTGGGGCAAGGGCAGCATCGTAGGCTTTTTCGG
GTGTTCGGAGTCATACATTAATGCGATCGGTGTCTATGTGAATCCTTATCTGGAAGCAATGCAGAAGGAG
TTGGTTAGCTCTCGTGAGCCTCGACTTACAAAGATCGGGCCGTGGGGTGGGAATGGAGACAAAGGGAATG
TTCGGTACATCAACGCTAAGATGGAACCCCAGCATCTGGAGAGCGTAACAGTTAGCTTTGGCTCCGTCAT
CAATTCACTCTCATTTTCATACATCGACTTTAAGGGGGTTAAGCACAATGTAGGTCCTTGGGGCACTCCC
TCCGGGAATTCATACAAGATTGTGCTGGAATCGTCGGAGGTACTGCAGGGGGTTTCCGGCACGGTGGGTT
CGTCTGATGGTACATCTTCCAACCTTGTAACATCGCTCACGTTTGCGACGGACCAAGCCCGTGCCTATGG
ACCTTTTGGAGCAGGAGGAGGTACTCCGTTCAGCGCTGCGGCGGCGGCGGGGAATGACGGCCCTGTCGTT
GCCTTCTTCGGGCGTGCAGGGTTATGTCTTGAAGCACTTGGGGTCTACGTCCACAGATACGACCCAGCTT
TCTTGTACAAAGTTGGCATTATAAGAAAGCATTGCTTATCAATTTGTTGCAACGAACAGGTCACTATCAG
TCAAAATAAAATCATTATTTGAGGCTAGGTGGAGGCTCAGTGATGATAAGTCTGCGATGGTGGATGCATG
TGTCATGGTCATAGCTGTTTCCTGTGTGAAATTGTTATCCGCTCAGAGGGCACAATCCTATTCCGCGCTA
TCCGACAATCTCCAAGACATTAGGTGGAGTTCAGTTCGGCGTATGGCATATGTCGCTGGAAAGAACATGT
GAGCAAAAGGCCAGCAAAAGGCCAGGAACCGTAAAAAGGCCGCGTTGCTGGCGTTTTTCCATAGGCTCCG
CCCCCCTGACGAGCATCACAAAAATCGACGCTCAAGTCAGAGGTGGCGAAACCCGACAGGACTATAAAGA
TACCAGGCGTTTCCCCCTGGAAGCTCCCTCGTGCGCTCTCCTGTTCCGACCCTGCCGCTTACCGGATACC
TGTCCGCCTTTCTCCCTTCGGGAAGCGTGGCGCTTTCTCATAGCTCACGCTGTAGGTATCTCAGTTCGGT
GTAGGTCGTTCGCTCCAAGCTGGGCTGTGTGCACGAACCCCCCGTTCAGCCCGACCGCTGCGCCTTATCC
GGTAACTATCGTCTTGAGTCCAACCCGGTAAGACACGACTTATCGCCACTGGCAGCAGCCACTGGTAACA
GGATTAGCAGAGCGAGGTATGTAGGCGGTGCTACAGAGTTCTTGAAGTGGTGGCCTAACTACGGCTACAC
TAGAAGAACAGTATTTGGTATCTGCGCTCTGCTGAAGCCAGTTACCTTCGGAAAAAGAGTTGGTAGCTCT
TGATCCGGCAAACAAACCACCGCTGGTAGCGGTGGTTTTTTTGTTTGCAAGCAGCAGATTACGCGCAGAA
AAAAAGGATCTCAAGAAGATCCTTTGATCTTTTCTACGGGGTCTGACGCTCTATTCAACAAAGCCGCCGT
CCCGTCAAGTCAGCGTAAATGGGTAGGGGGCTTCAAATCGTCCGCTCTGCCAGTGTTACAACCAATTAAC
AAATTCTGATTAGAAAAACTCATCGAGCATCAAATGAAACTGCAATTTATTCATATCAGGATTATCAATA
CCATATTTTTGAAAAAGCCGTTTCTGTAATGAAGGAGAAAACTCACCGAGGCAGTTCCATAGGATGGCAA
GATCCTGGTATCGGTCTGCGATTCCGACTCGTCCAACATCAATACAACCTATTAATTTCCCCTCGTCAAA
AATAAGGTTATCAAGTGAGAAATCACCATGAGTGACGACTGAATCCGGTGAGAATGGCAAAAGCTTATGC
ATTTCTTTCCAGACTTGTTCAACAGGCCAGCCATTACGCTCGTCATCAAAATCACTCGCATCAACCAAAC
CGTTATTCATTCGTGATTGCGCCTGAGCGAGACGAAATACGCGATCGCTGTTAAAAGGACAATTACAAAC
AGGAATCGAATGCAACCGGCGCAGGAACACTGCCAGCGCATCAACAATATTTTCACCTGAATCAGGATAT
TCTTCTAATACCTGGAATGCTGTTTTCCCGGGGATCGCAGTGGTGAGTAACCATGCATCATCAGGAGTAC
GGATAAAATGCTTGATGGTCGGAAGAGGCATAAATTCCGTCAGCCAGTTTAGTCTGACCATCTCATCTGT
AACATCATTGGCAACGCTACCTTTGCCATGTTTCAGAAACAACTCTGGCGCATCGGGCTTCCCATACAAT
CGATAGATTGTCGCACCTGATTGCCCGACATTATCGCGAGCCCATTTATACCCATATAAATCAGCATCCA
TGTTGGAATTTAATCGCGGCCTCGAGCAAGACGTTTCCCGTTGAATATGGCTCATAACACCCCTTGTATT
ACTGTTTATGTAAGCAGACAGTTTTATTGTTCATGATGATATATTTTTATCTTGTGCAATGTAACATCAG
AGATTTTGAGACACAACGTGGCTTTCCCCCGCCGCTCTAGAACTAGTGGATCCAAATAAAACGAAAGGCT
CAGTCGAAAGACTGGGCCTTTCGTTTTATCTGTTGTTTGTCGCATTATACGAGACGTCCAGGTTGGGATA
CCTGA
