>Addgene plasmid #193550 | pIM68 | depositor partial sequence | sequence record 374741 | insert
TCGAAGGAGATAGAACCATGGGATACATGGCATGGCGCCCAGTCTGCAATAAGGATGATGTATTGTACCT
AGGCGTAATAATTATATTGATAATGGCAGGACCTCTTGGCTACTATAGTTGTGCAGACGTGCTTTCTCAA
GACTTAATCAAACTTATACACAAGAGTTGGATGAAAAGGATAGAGTTCACACCAATGTATGCATCGCCAC
AAGAAGATTGTCGACAAGTGAAGAGATGCATTGAATTAGTATTGAGATGCATGGACGCTGACAAAAATAA
AAGACCCACTGTAAAGGATATAGTCCGTGAGTTGAAACAGACAGAAACAGCGTCGCCCTGGGTCCAGGCT
AAGTTCGCCAAGATTGGGCAGTGGGGAGGAATTGGAGGGGGCCCACGTGACATTGAGATGGCACCCCACC
GTCTGAAAAGCTTGACAATCGGTAGTGGCAAGGTTATATATTCGCTTGAATTTTCGTACGATGACCATCA
TGAGAAGAACCACATAACAGGCCCATGGGGCGGTCATGGACCTGAAGGTCACGGGAACAAATTTCGTATT
GTCCTCCAGCCTACCGAGTTTCTAACCGTAGTTTCCGGAACAATCGGTCCATATGACTCCGCACCGGCCG
GTGTTATAAAGTCACTTACTTTTATCACTACCGCTGGTCGGTATGGACCTTTTGGAGAAGAAAAGGGAAC
TCCTTTCCAGATCCCAGTGCAGAGCAATGGGAGCATCGTAGGCTTCTTTGCACGTGCAGGGTGGTACTTA
GATGCATTCGGCATCTATGTGAAACCTATGCAGGAAACCGAGGAGGCTGGCCTTGCCAAGATCGGACCAT
GGGGCGGAAATGGAGGACAAGTGCGCGACCTCAAGATGCCACCACAACGTCTAGAAAGCGTGACAATTTG
CAGTGGCACGGTGCTTAATTCTCTTACATTCATTTACCATGGCCATGATGGAAAGAAGCACACCGCTGGT
CCGTGGGGCGCATCTACTGGGAATCCTGATCAAACTGATACAATTCTGCTTTGCAGTTCGGAGTTCCTGA
CAGGGGTCCGTGGAACAACCGGACCATTTGACCCTGCATCGTCTGACGTTATCGTCACGTCGCTTACTCT
AATCACGAACACCCATAGCTATGGTCCTTTCGGGCAAGGCAGAGGAACCTCTTTCCAGATTCCATTGTGG
GGCAAGGGCAGCATCGTAGGCTTTTTCGGGTGTTCGGAGTCATACATTAATGCGATCGGTGTCTATGTGA
ATCCTTATCTGGAAGCAATGCAGAAGGAGTTGGTTAGCTCTCGTGAGCCTCGACTTACAAAGATCGGGCC
GTGGGGTGGGAATGGAGACAAAGGGAATGTTCGGTACATCAACGCTAAGATGGAACCCCAGCATCTGGAG
AGCGTAACAGTTAGCTTTGGCTCCGTCATCAATTCACTCTCATTTTCATACATCGACTTTAAGGGGGTTA
AGCACAATGTAGGTCCTTGGGGCACTCCCTCCGGGAATTCATACAAGATTGTGCTGGAATCGTCGGAGGT
ACTGCAGGGGGTTTCCGGCACGGTGGGTTCGTCTGATGGTACATCTTCCAACCTTGTAACATCGCTCACG
TTTGCGACGGACCAAGCCCGTGCCTATGGACCTTTTGGAGCAGGAGGAGGTACTCCGTTCAGCGCTGCGG
CGGCGGCGGGGAATGACGGCCCTGTCGTTGCCTTCTTCGGGCGTGCAGGGTTATGTCTTGAAGCACTTGG
GGTCTACGTCCACAGATACG
