>Addgene plasmid #193550 | pIM68 | depositor partial sequence | sequence record 374742 | pTwist+ENTR backbone
AACAAAACCCATCGTACGGCCAAGGAAGTCTCCAATAACTGTGATCCACCACAAGCGCCAGGGTTTTCCC
AGTCACGACGTTGTAAAACGACGGCCAGTCATGCATAATCCGCACGCATCTGGAATAAGGAAGTGCCATT
CCGCCTGACCTCAAATAATGATTTTATTTTGACTGATAGTGACCTGTTCGTTGCAACAGATTGATGAGCA
ATGCTTTTTTATAATGCCAACTTTGTACAAAAAAGCAGGCTNNNNNNNNNNNNNNNNNNNNNNNNNNNNN
NNNNNNNNNNNNNNNNNNNNNACCCAGCTTTCTTGTACAAAGTTGGCATTATAAGAAAGCATTGCTTATC
AATTTGTTGCAACGAACAGGTCACTATCAGTCAAAATAAAATCATTATTTGAGGCTAGGTGGAGGCTCAG
TGATGATAAGTCTGCGATGGTGGATGCATGTGTCATGGTCATAGCTGTTTCCTGTGTGAAATTGTTATCC
GCTCAGAGGGCACAATCCTATTCCGCGCTATCCGACAATCTCCAAGACATTAGGTGGAGTTCAGTTCGGC
GTATGGCATATGTCGCTGGAAAGAACATGTGAGCAAAAGGCCAGCAAAAGGCCAGGAACCGTAAAAAGGC
CGCGTTGCTGGCGTTTTTCCATAGGCTCCGCCCCCCTGACGAGCATCACAAAAATCGACGCTCAAGTCAG
AGGTGGCGAAACCCGACAGGACTATAAAGATACCAGGCGTTTCCCCCTGGAAGCTCCCTCGTGCGCTCTC
CTGTTCCGACCCTGCCGCTTACCGGATACCTGTCCGCCTTTCTCCCTTCGGGAAGCGTGGCGCTTTCTCA
TAGCTCACGCTGTAGGTATCTCAGTTCGGTGTAGGTCGTTCGCTCCAAGCTGGGCTGTGTGCACGAACCC
CCCGTTCAGCCCGACCGCTGCGCCTTATCCGGTAACTATCGTCTTGAGTCCAACCCGGTAAGACACGACT
TATCGCCACTGGCAGCAGCCACTGGTAACAGGATTAGCAGAGCGAGGTATGTAGGCGGTGCTACAGAGTT
CTTGAAGTGGTGGCCTAACTACGGCTACACTAGAAGAACAGTATTTGGTATCTGCGCTCTGCTGAAGCCA
GTTACCTTCGGAAAAAGAGTTGGTAGCTCTTGATCCGGCAAACAAACCACCGCTGGTAGCGGTGGTTTTT
TTGTTTGCAAGCAGCAGATTACGCGCAGAAAAAAAGGATCTCAAGAAGATCCTTTGATCTTTTCTACGGG
GTCTGACGCTCTATTCAACAAAGCCGCCGTCCCGTCAAGTCAGCGTAAATGGGTAGGGGGCTTCAAATCG
TCCGCTCTGCCAGTGTTACAACCAATTAACAAATTCTGATTAGAAAAACTCATCGAGCATCAAATGAAAC
TGCAATTTATTCATATCAGGATTATCAATACCATATTTTTGAAAAAGCCGTTTCTGTAATGAAGGAGAAA
ACTCACCGAGGCAGTTCCATAGGATGGCAAGATCCTGGTATCGGTCTGCGATTCCGACTCGTCCAACATC
AATACAACCTATTAATTTCCCCTCGTCAAAAATAAGGTTATCAAGTGAGAAATCACCATGAGTGACGACT
GAATCCGGTGAGAATGGCAAAAGCTTATGCATTTCTTTCCAGACTTGTTCAACAGGCCAGCCATTACGCT
CGTCATCAAAATCACTCGCATCAACCAAACCGTTATTCATTCGTGATTGCGCCTGAGCGAGACGAAATAC
GCGATCGCTGTTAAAAGGACAATTACAAACAGGAATCGAATGCAACCGGCGCAGGAACACTGCCAGCGCA
TCAACAATATTTTCACCTGAATCAGGATATTCTTCTAATACCTGGAATGCTGTTTTCCCGGGGATCGCAG
TGGTGAGTAACCATGCATCATCAGGAGTACGGATAAAATGCTTGATGGTCGGAAGAGGCATAAATTCCGT
CAGCCAGTTTAGTCTGACCATCTCATCTGTAACATCATTGGCAACGCTACCTTTGCCATGTTTCAGAAAC
AACTCTGGCGCATCGGGCTTCCCATACAATCGATAGATTGTCGCACCTGATTGCCCGACATTATCGCGAG
CCCATTTATACCCATATAAATCAGCATCCATGTTGGAATTTAATCGCGGCCTCGAGCAAGACGTTTCCCG
TTGAATATGGCTCATAACACCCCTTGTATTACTGTTTATGTAAGCAGACAGTTTTATTGTTCATGATGAT
ATATTTTTATCTTGTGCAATGTAACATCAGAGATTTTGAGACACAACGTGGCTTTCCCCCGCCGCTCTAG
AACTAGTGGATCCAAATAAAACGAAAGGCTCAGTCGAAAGACTGGGCCTTTCGTTTTATCTGTTGTTTGT
CGCATTATACGAGACGTCCAGGTTGGGATACCTGA
